>Addgene plasmid #141125 | C335 | addgene full sequence | sequence record 298364 | Addgene NGS Result
TCAATATATTAAATTAGATTTTGCATAAAAAACAGACTACATAATACTGTAAAACACAACATATGCAGTC
ACTATGAATCAACTACTTAGATGGTATTAGTGACCTGTAACAGAGCATTAGCGCAAGGTGATTTTTGTCT
TCTTGCGCTAATTTTTTGTCATCAAACCTGTCGCGCACTCTAGGAGCTCTTATTACGCTGCAAGGGCGTA
ATTTTCGTCGTTCGCTGCTATATATTCCGGGAACACTCTACAACTCTTTTCCTGCTCTATATCATGACCA
AAGAAAATAATTGGTTTCTCTTTTTTCACAACTTCTTTTAAACGTTTAATTGAAGATAAAGCTAATTCTG
GATCAAATCCTGCGAACGGCACTTCATCTTCAAAATTCTCTTTCGTGTACGATGCATCAATCGTTAATAA
AACTGAACCGGATTGCTCCGTCTCAATGAATAGCGACTGATGGCCTGGAGAATGACCTGGCGTATACAAT
AATTGAACACCTGGTACCACTTCATAATCCCCTTCAATAATTTTGTAGTTCAAATGCGGTAATATACATT
CTTTCATATATTCTTCTCTATGAAGTGCTGCCTCATATTCCGTTCGCTGCACAATAATTGGTGTATTTGT
AAAAGCACCGTTTCCTCCTGCATGATCAAAATGTAAGTGAGAACTAATAATATATAAAAGGTCGTCCGGC
TCATACCCTACACGCTTTAATATATTCACGATTCTATCTTCTTCAGTCATTTTCGGTAAGATCTGTCCTT
CAACAAATGTACCGTTAAAAAGCCCTTCATTATTAACTGCACTTTCTGGCATACCTGTGTCTACTAAAAT
AGGACCTTCTTCCGTCTCCAAAAGATAACACCACACCGGCAAGTTTAATAGTTTCCCCGGTGTTAACGCA
CTGTTAACAGACGAATGATCCAACATGCAACGACCTGCTGGGATGAAATAAAGTTTCTTTACTGTCATAC
TAGTATTTCTCCTTAGCATGATTAAGATGTTTCAGTACGAAAATTGCTTTCATTGTTGATCTCCTTTTTA
AGTGGCATGCATCTCTATCACTGATAGGGATGTGCTCAGTATCTCTATCACTGATAGGGAAGTAAATTAC
AGATTTTTATCTTTCGATTACGATTTTTGGTTTATTTCGACAGTTCATAGGTGATTGCTCAGGACATTTC
TGTTAGAAGGAATCGTTTTCCTTACTTTTCCTTACGCACAAGAGTTCCGTAGCTGTTCAAGTTTGTGTTT
CAACTGTTCTCGTCGTTTCCGCAACAAGTCCTCTTCAGAAATGAGCTTTTGCTCCTCTGCTTGGACGGAC
AGGATGTATGCTGTGGCTTTTTTAAGGATAACTACCTTGGGGGCCTTTTCATTGTTTTCCAACTCCGGGA
TCTGGTCACGCAGGGCAAAAAAGCTCCGTTTTAGCTCGTTCCTCCTCTGGCGCTCCAAGACGTTGTGTGT
TCGCCTCTTGACATTCTCCTCGGTGTCCGAGGGCCCTGTGTGAATCTCTATCACTGATAGGGATCCACAC
AGACGTCTTAACTTGCTTCCTAGTGAAACCGTTCAGGACATCTACGGGATTGTTGCTAAGAAAGTCAACG
AGATTCTACAAGCAGACGCAATCAATGGGACCGATAACGAAGTAGTTACCGTGACCGATGAGAACACTGG
TGAAATCTCTGAGAAAGTCAAGCTGGGCACTAAGGCACTGGCTGGTCAATGGCTGGCTTACGGTGTTACT
CGCAGTGTGACTAAGCGTTCAGTCATGACGCTGGCTTACGGGTCCAAAGAGTTCGGCTTCCGTCAACAAG
TGCTGGAAGATACCATTCAGCCAGCTATTGATTCCGGCAAGGGTCTGATGTTCACTCAGCCGAATCAGGC
TGCTGGATACATGGCTAAGCTGATTTGGGAATCTGTGAGCGTGACGGTGGTAGCTGCGGTTGAAGCAATG
AACTGGCTTAAGTCTGCTGCTAAGCTGCTGGCTGCTGAGGTCAAAGATAAGAAGACTGGAGAGATTCTTC
GCAAGCGTTGCGCTGTGCATTGGGTAACTCCTGATGGTTTCCCTGTGTGGCAGGAATACAAGAAGCCTAT
TCAGACGCGCTTCTCGAGCTTCCCAACCTTACCAGAGGGCGCCCCAGCTGGCAATTCCGACGTCTGTGTG
GATCCCTATCAGTGATAGAGATTCACACAGGGCCCTCGGACACCGAGGAGAATGTCAAGAGGCGAACACA
CAACGTCTTGGAGCGCCAGAGGAGGAACGAGCTAAAACGGAGCTTTTTTGCCCTGCGTGACCAGATCCCG
GAGTTGGAAAACAATGAAAAGGCCCCCAAGGTAGTTATCCTTAAAAAAGCCACAGCATACATCCTGTCCG
TCCAAGCAGAGGAGCAAAAGCTCATTTCTGAAGAGGACTTGTTGCGGAAACGACGAGAACAGTTGAAACA
CAAACTTGAACAGCTACGGAACTCTTGTGCGTAAGGAAAAGTAAGGAAAACGATTCCTTCTAACAGAAAT
GTCCTGAGCAATCACCTATGAACTGTCGAGGGGGCCTATCTGAGGGAATTTACTTCCCTATCAGTGATAG
AGATACTGAGCACATCCCTATCAGTGATAGAGATGCATGCCACTTAAAAAGGAGATCAACAATGAAAGCA
ATTTTCGTACTGAAACATCTTAATCATGCTAAGGAGAAATACTAGTATGAAACCAGTAACGTTATACGAT
GTCGCAGAGTATGCCGGTGTCTCTTATCAGACCGTTTCCCGCGTGGTGAACCAGGCCAGCCACGTTTCTG
CGAAAACGCGGGAAAAAGTGGAAGCGGCGATGGCGGAGCTCAATTACATTCCCAACCGCGTGGCACAACA
ACTGGCGGGCAAAGCGTCGCATACCATTGGCATGTTGATCACTGCCAGTACCAATCCTTTCTATTCAGAA
CTGGTGCGTGGCGTTGAACGCAGCTGCTTCGAACGCGGTTATAGTCTCGTCCTTTGCAATACCGAAGGCG
ATGAACAGCGGATGAATCGCAATCTGGAAACGCTGATGCAAAAACGCGTTGATGGCTTGCTGTTACTGTG
CACCGAAACGCATCAACCTTCGCGTGAAATCATGCAACGTTATCCGACAGTGCCTACTGTGATGATGGAC
TGGGCTCCGTTCGATGGCGACAGCGATCTTATTCAGGATAACTCGTTGCTGGGCGGAGACTTAGCAACGC
AATATCTGATCGATAAAGGTCATACCCGTATCGCCTGTATTACCGGCCCGCTGGATAAAACTCCGGCGCG
CCTGCGGTTGGAAGGTTATCGGGCGGCGATGAAACGTGCGGGTCTCAACATTCCTGATGGCTATGAAGTC
ACTGGTGATTTTGAATTTAACGGCGGGTTTGACGCTATGCGCCAACTGCTATCACATCCGCTGCGTCCTC
AGGCCGTCTTTACCGGAAATGACGCTATGGCTGTTGGCGTTTACCAGGCGTTATATCAGGCAGAGTTACA
GGTTCCGCAGGATATCGCGGTGATTGGCTATGACGATATCGAACTGGCAAGCTTTATGACGCCACCATTA
ACCACTATCCACCAACCGAAAGATGAACTGGGGGAGCTGGCGATTGATGTACTCATCCATCGGATAACCC
AGCCGACCCTTCAGCAACAACGATTACAACTTACTCCGATTCTGATGGAACGCGGTTCGGCTACCTCCGC
AGCGAACGACGAAAATTACGCCCTTGCAGCGTAATAAAAGCTTCCCCTACGTGCTGCTGAAGTTGCCCGC
AACAGAGAGTGGAACCAACCGGTGATACCACGATACTATGACTGAGAGTCAACGCCATGAGCGGCCTCAT
TTCTTATTCTGAGTTACAACAGTCCGCACCGCTGTCTCACACTGGCTCACCTTCGGGTGGGCCTTTCTGC
GTTTATATACTAGAGAGAGAATATAAAAAGCCAGATTATTAATCCGGCTTTTTTATTATTTCCTAGCTAG
CAGAATCCCTGCTTCGTCCATTTGACAGGCACATTATGCATCGATGATAAGCTGTCAAACATGAGCAGAA
GTTCCTATACTTTCTAGAGAATAGGAACTTCGGTGTCCCTGTTGATACCGGGAAGCCCTGGGCCAACTTT
TGGCGAAAATGAGACGTTGATCGGCACGTAAGAGGTTCCAACTTTCACCATAATGAAATAAGATCACTAC
CGGGCGTATTTTTTGAGTTATCGAGATTTTCAGGAGCTAAGGAAGCTAAAATGGAGAAAAAAATCACTGG
ATATACCACCGTTGATATATCCCAATGGCATCGTAAAGAACATTTTGAGGCATTTCAGTCAGTTGCTCAA
TGTACCTATAACCAGACTGTTCAGCTGGATATTACGGCCTTTTTAAAGACCGTAAAGAAAAATAAGCACA
AGTTTTATCCGGCCTTTATTCACATTCTTGCCCGCCTGATGAATGCTCATCCGGAATTCCGTATGGCAAT
GAAAGACGGTGAGCTGGTGATATGGGATAGTGTTCACCCTTGTTACACCGTTTTCCATGAGCAAACTGAA
ACGTTTTCATCGCTCTGGAGTGAATACCACGACGATTTCCGGCAGTTTCTACACATATATTCGCAAGATG
TGGCGTGTTACGGTGAAAACCTGGCCTATTTCCCTAAAGGGTTTATTGAGAATATGTTTTTCGTCTCAGC
CAATCCCTGGGTGAGTTTCACCAGTTTTGATTTAAACGTGGCCAATATGGACAACTTCTTCGCCCCCGTT
TTCACCATGGGCAAATATTATACGCAAGGCGACAAGGTGCTGATGCCGCTGGCGATTCAGGTTCATCATG
CCGTTTGTGATGGCTTCCATGTCGGCAGAATGCTTAATGAATTACAACAGTACTGCGATGAGTGGCAGGG
CGGGGCGTAATTTTTTTAAGGCAGTTATTGGTGCCCTTAAACGCCTGGTTGCTACGCCTGAATAAGTGAT
AATAAGCGGATGAATGGCAGAAATTCGAAAGCAAATTCGACCCGGTCGTCGGTTCAGGGCAGGGTCGTTA
AATAGCCGCTTATGTCTATTGCTGGTTTACCGGTTTATTGACTACCGGAAGCAGTGTGACCGTGTGCTTC
TCAAATGCCTGAGGCCAGTTTGCTCAGGCTCTCCCCGTGGAGGTAATAATTGACGATATGATCATTTATT
CTGCCTCCCAGAGCCTGATAAAAACGGTTAGCGCTTCGTTAATACAGATGTAGGTGTTCCACAGGGTAGC
CAGCAGCATCCTGCGATGCAGATCCGGAACATAATGGTGCAGGGCGCTTGTTTCGGCGTGGGTATGGTGG
CAGGCCCCGTGGCCGGGGGACTGTTGGGCGCTGCCGGCACCTGTCCTACGAGTTGCATGATAAAGAAGAC
AGTCATAAGTGCGGCGACGATAGTCATGCCCCGCGCCCACCGGAAGGAGCTACCGCCTGCGGCCGCTAGG
AAATAATAAAAAAGCCGGATTAATAATCTGGCTTTTTATATTCTCTCTCTAGTATATAAACGCAGAAAGG
CCCACCCGAAGGTGAGCCAGTGTGAGACAGCGGTGCGGACTGTTGTAACTCAGAATAAGAAATGAGGCCG
CTCATGGCGTTGAAGTTCCTATACTTTCTAGAGAATAGGAACTTCCTCCTGTTGATAGATCCAGTAATGA
CCTCAGAACTCCATCTGGATTTGTTCAGAACGCTCGGTTGCCGCCGGGCGTTTTTTATTGGTGAGAATCC
AAGCACTAGGGACAGTAAGACGGGTAAGCCTGTTGATGATACCGCTGCCTTACTGGGTGCATTAGCCAGT
CTGAATGACCTGTCACGGGATAATCCGAAGTGGTCAGACTGGAAAATCAGAGGGCAGGAACTGCTGAACA
GCAAAAAGTCAGATAGCACCACATAGCAGACCCGCCATAAAACGCCCTGAGAAGCCCGTGACGGGCTTTT
CTTGTATTATGGGTAGTTTCCTTGCATGAATCCATAAAAGGCGCCTGTAGTGCCATTTACCCCCATTCAC
TGCCAGAGCCGTGAGCGCAGCGAACTGAATGTCACGAAAAAGACAGCGACTCAGGTGCCTGATGGTCGGA
GACAAAAGGAATATTCAGCGATTTGCCCGAGCTTGCGAGGGTGCTACTTAAGCCTTTAGGGTTTTAAGGT
CTGTTTTGTAGAGGAGCAAACAGCGTTTGCGACATCCTTTTGTAATACTGCGGAACTGACTAAAGTAGTG
AGTTATACACAGGGCTGGGATCTATTCTTTTTATCTTTTTTTATTCTTTCTTTATTCTATAAATTATAAC
CACTTGAATATAAACAAAAAAAACACACAAAGGTCTAGCGGAATTTACAGAGGGTCTAGCAGAATTTACA
AGTTTTCCAGCAAAGGTCTAGCAGAATTTACAGATACCCACAACTCAAAGGAAAAGGACTAGTAATTATC
ATTGACTAGCCCATCTCAATTGGTATAGTGATTAAAATCACCTAGACCAATTGAGATGTATGTCTGAATT
AGTTGTTTTCAAAGCAAATGAACTAGCGATTAGTCGCTATGACTTAACGGAGCATGAAACCAAGCTAATT
TTATGCTGTGTGGCACTACTCAACCCCACGATTGAAAACCCTACAAGGAAAGAACGGACGGTATCGTTCA
CTTATAACCAATACGCTCAGATGATGAACATCAGTAGGGAAAATGCTTATGGTGTATTAGCTAAAGCAAC
CAGAGAGCTGATGACGAGAACTGTGGAAATCAGGAATCCTTTGGTTAAAGGCTTTGAGATTTTCCAGTGG
ACAAACTATGCCAAGTTCTCAAGCGAAAAATTAGAATTAGTTTTTAGTGAAGAGATATTGCCTTATCTTT
TCCAGTTAAAAAAATTCATAAAATATAATCTGGAACATGTTAAGTCTTTTGAAAACAAATACTCTATGAG
GATTTATGAGTGGTTATTAAAAGAACTAACACAAAAGAAAACTCACAAGGCAAATATAGAGATTAGCCTT
GATGAATTTAAGTTCATGTTAATGCTTGAAAATAACTACCATGAGTTTAAAAGGCTTAACCAATGGGTTT
TGAAACCAATAAGTAAAGATTTAAACACTTACAGCAATATGAAATTGGTGGTTGATAAGCGAGGCCGCCC
GACTGATACGTTGATTTTCCAAGTTGAACTAGATAGACAAATGGATCTCGTAACCGAACTTGAGAACAAC
CAGATAAAAATGAATGGTGACAAAATACCAACAACCATTACATCAGATTCCTACCTACATAACGGACTAA
GAAAAACACTACACGATGCTTTAACTGCAAAAATTCAGCTCACCAGTTTTGAGGCAAAATTTTTGAGTGA
CATGCAAAGTAAGTATGATCTCAATGGTTCGTTCTCATGGCTCACGCAAAAACAACGAACCACACTAGAG
AACATACTGGCTAAATACGGAAGGATCTGAGGTTCTTATGGCTCTTGTATCTATCAGTGAAGCATCAAGA
CTAACAAACAAAAGTAGAACAACTGTTCACCGTTACATATCAAAGGGAAAACTGTCCATATGCACAGATG
AAAACGGTGTAAAAAAGATAGATACATCAGAGCTTTTACGAGTTTTTGGTGCATTCAAAGCTGTTCACCA
TGAACAGATCGACAATGTAACAGATGAACAGCATGTAACACCTAATAGAACAGGTGAAACCAGTAAAACA
AAGCAACTAGAACATGAAATTGAACACCTGAGACAACTTGTTACAGCTCAACAGTCACACATAGACAGCC
TGAAACAGGCGATGCTGCTTATCGAATCAAAGCTGCCGACAACACGGGAGCCAGTGACGCCTCCCGTGGG
GAAAAAATCATGGCAATTCTGGAAGAAATAGCGCTTTCAGCCGGCAAACCGGCTGAAGCCGGATCTGCGA
TTCTGATAACAAACTAGCAACACCAGAACAGCCCGTTTGCGGGCAGCAAAACCCGTACCCTAGGTCTAGG
GCGGCGGATTTGTCCTACTCAGGAGAGCGTTCACCGACAAACAACAGATAAAACGAAAGGCCCAGTCTTT
CGACTGAGCCTTTCGTTTTATTTGATGCCTCTAGGGGGAGTGGGACAAAATTGAAATCAAATAATGATTT
TATTTTGACTGATAGTGACCTGTTCGTTGCAACAAATTGATAAGCAATGCTTTTTTATAATGCCAACTTA
GTATAAAAAAGCTGAACGAGAAACGTAAAATGATATAAATA
Features (pLannotate 1.2.2; 27 found; start..end, strand, type, name):
    229..978     -  CDS            aiiA: AHLLA_BACTK - Experimental evidence at protein level: Swiss-Prot protein existence level 1. Catalyzes hydrolysis of N-hexanoyl-(S)-homoserine lactone, but not the R-enantiomer. Hydrolyzes short- and long-chain N-acyl homoserine lactones with or without 3-oxo substitution at C3, has maximum activity on C10-AHL. From Bacillus thuringiensis subsp. kurstaki.
   1061..1080    -  promoter       PLtetO-1 promoter (fragment): modified phage lambda PL promoter with tet operator sites (Lutz and Bujard, 1997)
   1079..1110    -  promoter       PLtetO-1 promoter (fragment): modified phage lambda PL promoter with tet operator sites (Lutz and Bujard, 1997)
   1285..1314    -  CDS            Myc: Myc (human c-Myc proto-oncogene) epitope tag
   1513..1533    -  promoter       PLtetO-1 promoter (fragment): modified phage lambda PL promoter with tet operator sites (Lutz and Bujard, 1997)
   1541..2110    +  CDS            RPOL_BPT7 (fragment): Experimental evidence at protein level: Swiss-Prot protein existence level 1. Highly processive DNA-dependent RNA polymerase that catalyzes the transcription of class II and class III viral genes. Recognizes a specific promoter sequence and enters first into an 'abortive phase' where very short transcripts are synthesized and released before proceeding to the processive transcription of long RNA chains. Unwinds the double-stranded DNA to expose the coding strand for templating. Participates in the initiation of viral DNA replication presumably by making primers accessible to the DNA polymerase
   2173..2193    +  promoter       PLtetO-1 promoter (fragment): modified phage lambda PL promoter with tet operator sites (Lutz and Bujard, 1997)
   2206..2424    +  CDS            N-MYC2 (fragment): MYC2_MARMO - Protein inferred from homology: Swiss-Prot protein existence level 3. From Marmota monax (Woodchuck).
   2392..2421    +  CDS            Myc: Myc (human c-Myc proto-oncogene) epitope tag
   2575..2606    +  promoter       PLtetO-1 promoter (fragment): modified phage lambda PL promoter with tet operator sites (Lutz and Bujard, 1997)
   2605..2624    +  promoter       PLtetO-1 promoter (fragment): modified phage lambda PL promoter with tet operator sites (Lutz and Bujard, 1997)
   2719..3702    +  CDS            rbsR: RBSR_ECOLI - Experimental evidence at protein level: Swiss-Prot protein existence level 1. Transcriptional repressor for the ribose rbsDACBK operon. RbsR binds to a region of perfect dyad symmetry spanning the rbs operon transcriptional start site. The affinity for the rbs operator is reduced by addition of ribose, consistent with ribose being the inducer of the operon. From Escherichia coli (strain K12).
   3894..3921    +  terminator     T7Te terminator: phage T7 early transcription terminator
   4030..4048    -  promoter       tet promoter (fragment): E. coli promoter for tetracycline efflux protein gene
   4058..4091    -  protein_bind   FRT (minimal): supports FLP-mediated excision but not integration (Turan and Bode, 2011) FLP recombinase from the Saccharomyces cerevisiae 2μ plasmid
   4148..4250    +  promoter       cat promoter: promoter of the E. coli cat gene encoding chloramphenicol acetyltransferase
   4251..4907    +  CDS            cat: CAT_ECOLX - Experimental evidence at protein level: Swiss-Prot protein existence level 1. This enzyme is an effector of chloramphenicol resistance in bacteria. From Escherichia coli. This protein is used as a marker in many commonly used cloning vectors, such as pACYC184.
   5209..5307    -  CDS            YPB2_ECOLX (fragment): Protein predicted: Swiss-Prot protein existence level 4. From Escherichia coli.
   5294..5351    +  CDS            TcR (fragment): tetracycline efflux protein; tet; confers resistance to tetracycline
   5348..5441    -  CDS            TcR (fragment): tetracycline efflux protein; tet; confers resistance to tetracycline
   5521..5548    -  terminator     T7Te terminator: phage T7 early transcription terminator
   5612..5645    -  protein_bind   FRT (minimal): supports FLP-mediated excision but not integration (Turan and Bode, 2011) FLP recombinase from the Saccharomyces cerevisiae 2μ plasmid
   5694..5728    +  terminator     lambda t0 terminator: minimal transcription terminator from phage lambda (Scholtissek and Grosse, 1987)
   6230..6452    +  rep_origin     pSC101 ori: low-copy replication origin that requires the Rep101 protein
   6500..7450    +  CDS            Rep101: RepA protein needed for replication with the pSC101 origin; rep101
   7988..8074    -  terminator     rrnB T1 terminator: Escherichia coli rrnB; transcription terminator T1 from the E. coli rrnB gene
   8109..109     +  protein_bind   λ attP (across the origin): attP; integrase from phage λ λ integrase
