[The description below was written by a language model from this plasmid's Addgene catalogue record and pLannotate feature annotations shown in this document.]
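Description:
C335 is a low-copy bacterial expression plasmid built on a pSC101 backbone, carrying the pSC101 origin together with the Rep101 (RepA) protein it requires for replication, and selected with chloramphenicol through a cat gene driven by its own promoter. The catalogue lists a total size of about 8.2 kb, in close agreement with the 8,231 nt sequenced record. It was made for synthetic gene circuits in E. coli, in work on majority sensing in engineered microbial consortia.

The payload consists of two divergently oriented expression cassettes separated by a spacer sequence. The first encodes LLhR (RbsR-L), a synthetic chimeric repressor that joins the DNA-binding domain of LacI to the ligand-binding domain of the ribose repressor RbsR; the annotation detects it as an rbsR coding sequence on the forward strand. It is expressed from an engineered cin promoter that responds to the quorum-sensing signal C14-HSL, so repressor production is coupled to the abundance of the signalling strain. The second cassette, on the reverse strand, encodes AiiA, a Bacillus lactonase that hydrolyses N-acyl homoserine lactones, placed under an engineered xylose-responsive promoter so that signal degradation can be tuned externally. Both proteins carry C-terminal ssrA degradation tags, which give rapid turnover and responsive circuit dynamics.

The region between the two genes produces short automated matches to PLtetO-1 fragments, Myc tags and a T7 RNA polymerase fragment. These probably reflect the engineered hybrid promoters and the spacer rather than functional parts, though the record does not settle this. Other annotated elements include T7Te, lambda t0 and rrnB T1 terminators insulating the cassettes, two minimal FRT sites flanking the chloramphenicol marker region, residual tetracycline-resistance fragments, and a lambda attP site.
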