Addgene plasmid #141125: C335
Purpose: Expresses chimeric repressor (RbsR-L) under Cin promoter
Depositing lab: Matthew Bennett. Depositing organization: Rice University. Publication: Majority sensing in synthetic microbial consortia. Alnahhas RN, Sadeghpour M, Chen Y, Frey AA, Ott W, Josic K, Bennett MR. Nat Commun. 2020 Jul 21;11(1):3659. doi: 10.1038/s41467-020-17475-z. PubMed 32694598.
Backbone
  Vector backbone: pSC101
  Backbone size w/o insert (bp): 6495
  Total vector size (bp): 8246
  Modifications to backbone: spacer sequence between two inserts
  Vector type: Bacterial Expression
Growth in bacteria
  Bacterial resistance: Chloramphenicol, 25 μg/mL
  Growth temperature: 37°C
  Growth strain: DH5alpha
  Copy number: Low Copy
Gene/Insert 1
  Gene/Insert name: LLhR (alt name: RbsR-L)
  Species: Synthetic
  Insert size (bp): 1002
  Mutation: Chimera: DNA binding domain of LacI and ligand binding domain of RbsR
  Promoter: engineered cin promoter (responds to C14-HSL)
  Tag / fusion protein: ssrA degradation tag (C terminal on backbone)
  Cloning method: Gibson Cloning
  Sequencing primers: 5′ TCCCAACCTTACCAGAGGGC; 3′ TTGCGGGCAACTTCAGCA
Gene/Insert 2
  Gene/Insert name: AiiA
  Species: Synthetic
  Insert size (bp): 749
  Entrez Gene: AQ980_RS12585 (a.k.a. AQ980_RS12585, AQ980_12820)
  Promoter: engineered xyl promoter (responds to xylose)
  Tag / fusion protein: ssrA degradation tag (C terminal on backbone)
  Cloning method: Gibson Cloning
  Sequencing primers: 5′ gaacggtttcactaggaagcaag; 3′ TAGTGACCTGTTCGTTGCAACA
Resource information
  A portion of this plasmid was derived from a plasmid made by: https://www.addgene.org/90043/
Terms and licenses: Academic/Nonprofit Terms; Industry Terms: Not Available to Industry
How to cite: C335 was a gift from Matthew Bennett (Addgene plasmid # 141125 ; http://n2t.net/addgene:141125 ; RRID:Addgene_141125)
